>Addgene plasmid #58116 | tdTomato-MyosinIIA-C-18 | depositor partial sequence | sequence record 89252 | insert sequence
ACCGCTCGAGCCGCTAGCGCTACCGGTCGCCACCATGGTGAGCAAGGGCGAGGAGGTCATCAAAGAGTTC
ATGCGCTTCAAGGTGCGCATGGAGGGCTCCATGAACGGCCACGAGTTCGAGATCGAGGGCGAGGGCGAGG
GCCGCCCCTACGAGGGCACCCAGACCGCCAAGCTGAAGGTGACCAAGGGCGGCCCCCTGCCCTTCGCCTG
GGACATCCTGTCCCCCCAGTTCATGTACGGCTCCAAGGCGTACGTGAAGCACCCCGCCGACATCCCCGAT
TACAAGAAGCTGTCCTTCCCCGAGGGCTTCAAGTGGGAGCGCGTGATGAACTTCGAGGACGGCGGTCTGG
TGACCGTGACCCAGGACTCCTCCCTGCAGGACGGCACGCTGATCTACAAGGTGAAGATGCGCGGCACCAA
CTTCCCCCCCGACGGCCCCGTAATGCAGAAGAAGACCATGGGCTGGGAGGCCTCCACCGAGCGCCTGTAC
CCCCGCGACGGCGTGCTGAAGGGCGAGATCCACCAGGCCCTGAAGCTGAAGGACGGCGGCCACTACCTGG
TGGAGTTCAAGACCATCTACATGGCCAAGAAGCCCGTGCAACTGCCCGGCTACTACTACGTGGACACCAA
GCTGGACATCACCTCCCACAACGAGGACTACACCATCGTGGAACAGTACGAGCGCTCCGAGGGCCGCCAC
CACCTGTTCCTGGGGCATGGCACCGGCAGCACCGGCAGCGGCAGCTCCGGCACCGCCTCCTCCGAGGACA
ACAACATGGCCGTCATCAAAGAGTTCATGCGCTTCAAGGTGCGCATGGAGGGCTCCATGAACGGCCACGA
GTTCGAGATCGAGGGCGAGGGCGAGGGCCGCCCCTACGAGGGCACCCAGACCGCCAAGCTGAAGGTGACC
AAGGGCGGCCCCCTGCCCTTCGCCTGGGACATCCTGTCCCCCCAGTTCATGTACGGCTCCAAGGCGTACG
TGAAGCACCCCGCCGACATCCCCGATTACAAGAAGCTGTCCTTCCCCGAGGGCTTCAAGTGGGAGCGCGT
GATGAACTTCGAGGACGGCGGTCTGGTGACCGTGACCCAGGACTCCTCCCTGCAGGACGGCACGCTGATC
TACAAGGTGAAGATGCGCGGCACCAACTTCCCCCCCGACGGCCCCGTAATGCAGAAGAAGACCATGGGCT
GGGAGGCCTCCACCGAGCGCCTGTACCCCCGCGACGGCGTGCTGAAGGGCGAGATCCACCAGGCCCTGAA
GCTGAAGGACGGCGGCCACTACCTGGTGGAGTTCAAGACCATCTACATGGCCAAGAAGCCCGTGCAACTG
CCCGGCTACTACTACGTGGACACCAAGCTGGACATCACCTCCCACAACGAGGACTACACCATCGTGGAAC
AGTACGAGCGCTCCGAGGGCCGCCACCACCTGTTCCTGTACGGCATGGACGAGCTGTACAAGTCCGGACT
CAGATCTGGCAGCGGTGGAGGCAGCGCATCCGGCGGAAGCGGAAGCGCTCAGCAGGCTGCAGACAAGTAC
CTCTATGTGGATAAAAACTTCATCAATAACCCGCTGGCCCAAGCTGACTGGGCTGCCAAGAAGTTGGTAT
GGGTGCCTTCCAGCAAGAATGGCTTTGAACCAGCCAGCCTCAAGGAGGAGGTGGGAGAAGAGGCCATTGT
AGAGCTGGTAGAGAATGGGAAGAAGGTGAAGGTGAACAAGGACGACATCCAGAAGATGAACCCACCCAAG
TTCTCCAAGGTGGAGGACATGGCAGAGCTCACGTGCCTCAACGAAGCTTCGGTGCTGCACAACCTCAAGG
AGCGATACTACTCAGGGCTTATCTACACCTATTCAGGCCTGTTCTGTGTGGTCATCAACCCTTATAAGAA
CCTGCCCATCTACTCAGAGGAGATCGTGGAGATGTACAAGGGCAAGAAGAGGCACGAGATGCCACCCCAC
ATCTACGCCATCACAGATACTGCCTACCGGAGCATGATGCAGGACCGGGAAGATCAGTCCATCCTGTGCA
CGGGGGAGTCTGGAGCAGGGAAGACAGAGAACACCAAGAAAGTCATCCAGTACCTGGCACATGTGGCCTC
CTCACACAAGAGCAAGAAGGACCAGGGGGAGTTGGAGCGGCAGCTGCTACAGGCCAACCCTATCCTAGAG
GCCTTTGGAAACGCCAAGACGGTGAAGAATGACAACTCCTCTCGATTCGGTAAATTCATTCGTATCAACT
TTGATGTCAATGGCTACATTGTTGGTGCCAACATTGAGACTTATCTTCTGGAGAAATCTCGTGCTATCCG
CCAAGCCAAAGAGGAGCGGACCTTCCACATCTTCTACTACCTGCTGTCTGGGGCCGGAGAACACCTGAAG
ACTGATCTCCTGTTGGAGCCATACAACAAATACCGCTTCCTGTCCAACGGGCACGTCACCATCCCTGGGC
AGCAGGACAAGGACATGTTCCAGGAGACAATGGAGGCCATGAGAATTATGGGTATCCCAGAGGATGAGCA
GATGGGCTTGCTGCGGGTCATCTCTGGGGTCCTTCAGCTTGGCAACATTGCCTTCAAGAAGGAGCGGAAC
ACTGACCAGGCGTCCATGCCGGACAACACAGCTGCTCAAAAGGTGTCCCACCTCCTGGGGATCAATGTGA
CCGACTTCACCAGAGGCATCCTCACCCCACGCATCAAGGTGGGCAGAGACTATGTGCAGAAGGCGCAGAC
TAAAGAGCAGGCTGACTTTGCCATTGAGGCCTTGGCCAAGGCTACCTATGAGCGGATGTTCCGCTGGCTG
GTGCTTCGCATCAACAAAGCTCTGGACAAGACCAAGAGGCAGGGCGCCTCATTTATCGGGATACTGGACA
TCGCTGGCTTTGAAATCTTTGATCTGAACTCCTTCGAGCAGCTGTGCATCAACTACACCAACGAGAAGCT
GCAGCAGCTGTTCAACCACACCATGTTCATCCTGGAGCAGGAGGAGTACCAGCGAGAGGGCATCGAGTGG
AACTTCATCGACTTCGGCCTGGACCTGCAGCCCTGCATCGACCTCATTGAGAAGCCGGCGGGTCCCCCAG
GCATCCTGGCCCTGCTAGATGAGGAGTGCTGGTTTCCTAAGGCCACTGACAAGAGCTTCGTGGAGAAGGT
GGTGCAGGAGCAGGGCACCCACCCCAAGTTCCAGAAGCCCAAGCAACTGAAGGACAAGGCTGATTTCTGC
ATTATCCACTATGCCGGCAAGGTGGACTATAAAGCTGACGAGTGGCTGATGAAGAACATGGACCCCTTGA
ACGACAACATCGCCACGCTGCTTCACCAGTCCTCAGACAAGTTTGTCTCTGAGCTGTGGAAGGATGTGGA
TCGGATCATTGGCTTGGACCAAGTGGCTGGAATGTCCGAGACAGCACTACCTGGTGCCTTCAAGACCCGG
AAGGGCATGTTCCGTACTGTCGGACAGCTGTACAAGGAGCAGCTGGCCAAGCTCATGGCCACGTTGAGGA
ATACCAACCCCAACTTCGTGCGCTGCATCATTCCCAACCATGAGAAGAAGGCCGGCAAACTGGACCCGCA
CTTGGTGCTGGACCAGCTGCGCTGCAATGGCGTCCTTGAGGGCATCCGGATCTGCCGCCAGGGCTTTCCC
AACAGGGTGGTCTTCCAGGAGTTCCGGCAGAGGTATGAGATCCTCACCCCCAACTCCATCCCGAAGGGCT
TCATGGATGGCAAGCAAGCGTGTGTGCTCATGATCAAAGCCTTGGAGCTTGACAGCAACCTGTACCGCAT
CGGCCAGAGCAAAGTGTTCTTCCGGGCAGGAGTGCTCGCCCACCTGGAGGAAGAGCGGGACCTGAAGATC
ACCGATGTCATCATTGGCTTCCAGGCCTGCTGCAGGGGCTACCTGGCCAGGAAGGCCTTTGCCAAGAGGC
AGCAACAGCTGACCGCCATGAAGGTCCTACAGAGGAACTGTGCTGCGTACCTCAGGCTGCGCAACTGGCA
GTGGTGGAGGCTCTTCACCAAGGTCAAGCCCCTGTTGAACTCAATAAGACATGAGGATGAGCTGTTAGCC
AAGGAGGCGGAACTGACAAAGGTTCGAGAGAAACATCTGGCTGCAGAGAACAGGCTGACAGAGATGGAGA
CGATGCAGTCTCAGCTCATGGCAGAGAAGCTGCAGCTTCAGGAGCAGCTGCAGGCGGAGACAGAGCTGTG
TGCCGAGGCTGAGGAGCTCCGGGCCCGTCTGACAGCGAAGAAGCAGGAGCTGGAGGAGATATGCCATGAC
CTGGAGGCCAGGGTGGAGGAGGAGGAGGAGCGCTGCCAGTACCTGCAGGCCGAGAAGAAGAAGATGCAGC
AGAACATCCAGGAACTTGAGGAGCAGTTGGAGGAGGAGGAGAGCGCCCGGCAGAAGCTGCAGCTTGAGAA
GGTGACCACCGAGGCCAAGCTGAAGAAACTGGAGGAGGACCAGATCATCATGGAGGACCAGAACTGCAAA
CTGGCCAAGGAGAAGAAACTGCTGGAAGACAGAGTAGCTGAGTTCACTACCAACCTCATGGAAGAGGAGG
AGAAGTCCAAGAGCCTGGCCAAGCTCAAGAACAAGCACGAGGCAATGATCACCGACCTGGAAGAGCGCCT
CCGTAGGGAGGAGAAGCAGAGGCAGGAGTTGGAGAAGACCCGTCGCAAGCTGGAGGGAGACTCCACAGAC
CTCAGTGACCAGATTGCTGAGCTCCAGGCGCAGATAGCAGAGCTCAAGATGCAGCTGGCCAAGAAGGAGG
AGGAGTTGCAGGCTGCCTTGGCCAGAGTGGAAGAAGAAGCTGCTCAGAAGAATATGGCCCTGAAGAAGAT
CCGAGAACTGGAAACTCAGATATCTGAGCTCCAGGAGGACCTGGAGTCGGAGCGAGCCTCCAGGAATAAA
GCCGAGAAGCAGAAACGGGATCTGGGAGAGGAGCTGGAGGCGCTGAAGACAGAGCTGGAGGACACGCTGG
ACTCCACGGCTGCCCAGCAGGAGCTGAGGTCGAAGCGTGAGCAGGAGGTGAGCATCCTGAAGAAGACTCT
GGAGGACGAGGCCAAGACCCATGAGGCCCAGATCCAGGAGATGAGGCAGAAGCACTCACAGGCTGTGGAG
GAGCTGGCAGATCAGTTGGAGCAGACGAAGCGGGTAAAAGCTACCCTTGAGAAGGCGAAGCAGACCCTGG
AGAATGAGCGGGGAGAGCTGGCCAATGAGGTGAAGGCCCTGCTGCAAGGCAAGGGCGACTCAGAGCACAA
GCGCAAGAAGGTGGAGGCGCAGCTGCAAGAACTGCAGGTCAAGTTCAGCGAGGGAGAGCGCGTGCGAACC
GAACTGGCCGACAAGGTCACCAAGCTGCAGGTTGAACTGGACAGTGTGACCGGTCTCCTTAGCCAGTCTG
ACAGCAAGTCCAGCAAGCTTACGAAGGACTTCTCTGCGCTGGAGTCCCAGCTTCAGGACACACAGGAGTT
GCTCCAGGAGGAGAACCGGCAGAAGCTGAGCCTGAGCACCAAGCTCAAGCAGATGGAGGATGAGAAAAAC
TCCTTCAGGGAGCAGCTGGAGGAGGAGGAGGAGGCCAAGCGCAACTTGGAGAAGCAGATCGCCACGCTCC
ATGCCCAGGTGACCGACATGAAGAAGAAGATGGAGGACGGTGTAGGGTGCCTGGAGACTGCAGAGGAGGC
GAAGCGGAGGCTTCAGAAGGACTTGGAAGGCCTGAGCCAGCGGCTTGAGGAGAAGGTGGCTGCCTACGAT
AAGCTGGAGAAGACCAAGACACGGCTGCAGCAGGAGCTGGACGACCTGCTGGTTGACCTGGACCACCAGC
GGCAGAGCGTCTCCAACCTGGAAAAGAAGCAGAAGAAGTTCGACCAGCTCCTAGCCGAGGAGAAGACCAT
CTCGGCCAAGTATGCAGAGGAGCGTGACCGAGCTGAGGCTGAGGCCCGTGAGAAGGAGACAAAGGCGCTA
TCACTGGCCCGGGCGCTTGAGGAGGCCATGGAGCAGAAGGCAGAGCTGGAGCGGCTCAACAAGCAGTTCC
GCACGGAGATGGAGGACCTCATGAGCTCCAAGGATGACGTGGGCAAGAGTGTCCACGAGCTGGAGAAGTC
CAAGCGGGCCTTGGAGCAGCAGGTGGAGGAGATGAAGACCCAGCTGGAGGAGCTGGAGGATGAGCTGCAG
GCCACGGAGGATGCCAAGCTCCGCCTGGAGGTGAACCTGCAGGCCATGAAGGCCCAGTTTGAGCGGGATC
TGCAGGGCCGGGATGAACAGAGCGAGGAGAAGAAGAAGCAGCTGGTCAGACAGGTGCGGGAGATGGAGGC
GGAGCTGGAGGATGAGAGGAAGCAGCGCTCCATGGCCATGGCCGCACGCAAGAAACTGGAGATGGATCTG
AAGGACCTGGAGGCACACATTGACACAGCCAATAAGAACCGGGAAGAGGCCATCAAACAGCTGCGGAAGC
TTCAGGCCCAGATGAAGGACTGCATGCGGGAGCTGGACGACACGCGCGCCTCCCGGGAGGAGATCCTGGC
GCAGGCCAAGGAGAATGAGAAGAAGCTGAAGAGCATGGAGGCCGAGATGATTCAGCTGCAGGAGGAACTG
GCAGCTGCTGAGCGTGCTAAGCGTCAGGCCCAACAGGAACGGGACGAGCTGGCTGATGAGATCGCCAACA
GCAGTGGCAAAGGGGCCCTAGCATTAGAGGAGAAGCGGCGACTGGAGGCCCGCATTGCCCTGCTGGAGGA
GGAGCTGGAGGAGGAACAGGGCAACACGGAGCTGATCAACGATCGGCTGAAGAAGGCCAACCTGCAGATC
GACCAAATAAACACCGACCTGAACCTGGAACGCAGCCACGCACAGAAGAATGAGAATGCGCGACAGCAGC
TGGAACGCCAGAACAAGGAGCTCAAGGCCAAGCTGCAGGAAATGGAGAGTGCTGTCAAGTCCAAATACAA
GGCCTCCATCGCGGCCTTGGAGGCCAAAATTGCACAGCTGGAGGAACAGCTGGACAACGAGACCAAGGAG
CGCCAGGCAGCCTCCAAGCAGGTGCGCCGGACGGAGAAGAAGCTGAAGGACGTGCTGCTGCAGGTGGAGG
ACGAGCGGAGGAACGCGGAACAGTTCAAGGACCAGGCTGACAAGGCGTCCACCCGCCTGAAGCAGCTTAA
ACGGCAGCTAGAGGAGGCTGAAGAGGAGGCCCAGCGGGCCAATGCCTCACGCCGGAAGCTGCAGCGTGAG
CTGGAAGATGCCACAGAGACCGCTGATGCTATGAACCGCGAGGTCAGCTCCCTGAAGAACAAACTGAGGC
GTGGGGACCTGCCATTTGTCGTGACTCGCCGAATTGTTCGGAAAGGCACTGGCGACTGCTCAGACGAGGA
GGTCGACGGTAAAGCAGATGGGGCCGATGCCAAGGCAGCTGAATAGGAATTCTGCAGTCGACGGTACCGC
GGGCCCG
