>Addgene plasmid #58116 | tdTomato-MyosinIIA-C-18 | addgene partial sequence | sequence record 110308 | tdTomato-Fwd 5'-ctgttcctgtacggcatgg-3'
GCTTCGAATTCTGCAGATCGACGGTACCGCGGGCCCGGGATCTGGCAGCGGTGGAGGCAGCGCATCCGGC
GGAAGCGGAAGCGCTCAGCAGGCTGCAGACAAGTACCTCTATGTGGATAAAAACTTCATCAATAACCCGC
TGGCCCAAGCTGACTGGGCTGCCAAGAAGTTGGTATGGGTGCCTTCCAGCAAGAATGGCTTTGAACCAGC
CAGCCTCAAGGAGGAGGTGGGAGAAGAGGCCATTGTAGAGCTGGTAGAGAATGGGAAGAAGGTGAAGGTG
AACAAGGACGACATCCAGAAGATGAACCCACCCAAGTTCTCCAAGGTGGAGGACATGGCAGAGCTCACGT
GCCTCAACGAAGCTTCGGTGCTGCACAACCTCAAGGAGCGATACTACTCAGGGCTTATCTACACCTATTC
AGGCCTGTTCTGTGTGGTCATCAACCCTTATAAGAACCTGCCCATCTACTCAGAGGAGATCGTGGAGATG
TACAAGGGCAAGAAGAGGCACGAGATGCCACCCCACATCTACGCCATCACAGATACTGCCTACCGGAGCA
TGATGCAGGACCGGGAAGATCAGTCCATCCTGTGCACGGGGGAGTCTGGAGCAGGGAAGACAGAGAACAC
CAAGAAAGTCATCCAGTACCTGGCACATGTGGCCTCCTCACACAAGAGCAAGAAGGACCAGGGGGAGTTG
GAGCGGCAGCTGCTACAGGCCAACCCTATC
