>Addgene plasmid #58116 | tdTomato-MyosinIIA-C-18 | addgene partial sequence | sequence record 114312 | CMV-F 5'-CGCAAATGGGCGGTAGGCGTG-3'
TCGAGCCGCTAGCGCTACCGGTCGCCACCATGGTGAGCAAGGGCGAGGAGGTCATCAAAGAGTTCATGCG
CTTCAAGGTGCGCATGGAGGGCTCCATGAACGGCCACGAGTTCGAGATCGAGGGCGAGGGCGAGGGCCGC
CCCTACGAGGGCACCCAGACCGCCAAGCTGAAGGTGACCAAGGGCGGCCCCCTGCCCTTCGCCTGGGACA
TCCTGTCCCCCCAGTTCATGTACGGCTCCAAGGCGTACGTGAAGCACCCCGCCGACATCCCCGATTACAA
GAAGCTGTCCTTCCCCGAGGGCTTCAAGTGGGAGCGCGTGATGAACTTCGAGGACGGCGGTCTGGTGACC
GTGACCCAGGACTCCTCCCTGCAGGACGGCACGCTGATCTACAAGGTGAAGATGCGCGGCACCAACTTCC
CCCCCGACGGCCCCGTAATGCAGAAGAAGACCATGGGCTGGGAGGCCTCCACCGAGCGCCTGTACCCCCG
CGACGGCGTGCTGAAGGGCGAGATCCACCAGGCCCTGAAGCTGAAGGACGGCGGCCACTACCTGGTGGAG
TTCAAGACCATCTACATGGCCAAGAAGCCCGTGCAACTGCCCGGCTACTACTACGTGGACACCAAGCTGG
ACATCACCTCCCACAACGAGGACTACACCATCGTGGAACAGTACGAGCGCTCCGAGGGCCGCCACCACCT
GTTCCTGGGGCATGGCACCGGCAGCACCGGCAGCGGCAGCTCCGGCACCGCCTCCTCCGAGGACAACAAC
