[The description below was written by a language model from this plasmid's Addgene catalogue record.]
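Description:
tdTomato-MyosinIIA-C-18 is a mammalian expression plasmid built on the tdTomato-C1 backbone (about 4.75 kb without the insert), a C1-style fluorescent protein fusion vector in which the gene of interest is cloned downstream of the fluorescent protein coding sequence. It is maintained as a high-copy plasmid in E. coli under kanamycin selection. It also carries a neomycin resistance marker, so transfected mammalian cells can be selected with G418 if stable lines are wanted. No feature table accompanies the record, so the origin of replication and other backbone elements are not explicitly listed. The use of an SV40 polyA reverse sequencing primer suggests an SV40 polyadenylation signal following the fusion cassette.

The payload is mouse non-muscle myosin IIA, expressed from the CMV promoter with tdTomato fused to its N terminus. The "C-18" in the name probably denotes the C-type fusion orientation and an 18-residue linker between the two partners, although the record does not spell this out, and the cloning method is listed as unknown. tdTomato is a bright tandem-dimer red-orange fluorescent protein, recorded here with excitation at 554 nm and emission at 581 nm. The stated purpose is cytoskeletal localization: the fusion protein labels myosin IIA-containing structures so that they can be seen by fluorescence microscopy in transfected mammalian cells, typically in live-cell imaging or in multicolour experiments alongside spectrally distinct markers.
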