Addgene plasmid #58116: tdTomato-MyosinIIA-C-18
Purpose: Localization: Cytoskeleton, Excitation: 554, Emission: 581
Depositing lab: Michael Davidson. Depositing organization: Florida State University, Tallahassee.
Backbone
  Vector backbone: tdTomato-C1
  Backbone size w/o insert (bp): 4750
  Vector type: Mammalian Expression
  Selectable markers: Neomycin (select with G418)
Growth in bacteria
  Bacterial resistance: Kanamycin, 50 μg/mL
  Growth temperature: 37°C
  Growth strain: DH5alpha
  Copy number: High Copy
Gene/Insert
  Gene/Insert name: MyosinIIA (alt name: AJ312390)
  Species: M. musculus (mouse)
  Promoter: CMV
  Tag / fusion protein: tdTomato (N terminal on backbone)
  Cloning method: Unknown
  Sequencing primers: 5′ CMV-F; 3′ SV40pA-R
Terms and licenses: Academic/Nonprofit Terms; Industry Terms: Not Available to Industry
Depositor comments: . Excitation = 554; Emission = 581
How to cite: tdTomato-MyosinIIA-C-18 was a gift from Michael Davidson (Addgene plasmid # 58116 ; http://n2t.net/addgene:58116 ; RRID:Addgene_58116)
